Addgene plasmid #231661: Flag-ZDHHC13
Purpose: Expresses human ZDHHC13 protein
Depositing lab: Chunhong Ma. Depositing organization: Shandong University. Publication: Palmitoylation of TIM-3 promotes immune exhaustion and restrains antitumor immunity. Zhang Z, Ren C, Xiao R, Ma S, Liu H, Dou Y, Fan Y, Wang S, Zhan P, Gao C, Yue X, Li C, Gao L, Liang X, Wu Z, Ma C. Sci Immunol. 2024 Nov 15;9(101):eadp7302. doi: 10.1126/sciimmunol.adp7302. Epub 2024 Nov 15. PubMed 39546589.
Backbone
  Vector backbone: p3XFLAG-CMV™-7.1
  Vector type: Mammalian Expression
Growth in bacteria
  Bacterial resistance: Ampicillin, 100 μg/mL
  Growth temperature: 37°C
  Growth strain: DH5alpha
  Copy number: Unknown
Gene/Insert
  Gene/Insert name: ZDHHC13
  Species: H. sapiens (human)
  Entrez Gene: ZDHHC13 (a.k.a. HIP14L, HIP3RP)
  Tag / fusion protein: 3×Flag Tag (N terminal on insert)
Terms and licenses: Academic/Nonprofit Terms; Industry Terms: Not Available to Industry
How to cite: Flag-ZDHHC13 was a gift from Chunhong Ma (Addgene plasmid # 231661 ; http://n2t.net/addgene:231661 ; RRID:Addgene_231661)
