[The description below was written by a language model from this plasmid's Addgene catalogue record and pLannotate feature annotations shown in this document.]
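Description:
Flag-ZDHHC13 is a mammalian expression plasmid of about 6.6 kb, built on the p3XFLAG-CMV-7.1 backbone, that drives production of human ZDHHC13 (also known as HIP14L or HIP3RP) carrying an N-terminal 3xFLAG tag. It is propagated in E. coli using a high-copy ColE1/pUC-type origin and selected with ampicillin through the β-lactamase gene and its native promoter. An f1 phage origin is also present, which in principle allows single-stranded DNA production. Remnants of lacZα, lacI, the lac promoter/operator, a CAP site and a T7 promoter are annotated as backbone leftovers and play no evident role in expression of the insert.

The expression cassette consists of the human cytomegalovirus immediate early enhancer and promoter, followed by the 3xFLAG coding sequence (three tandem FLAG epitopes ending in an enterokinase cleavage site), then the ZDHHC13 open reading frame, and finally the human growth hormone polyadenylation signal. An SV40 enhancer/early promoter region lies downstream of the poly(A) signal. No mammalian selection marker is annotated after it, so the plasmid appears suited to transient transfection rather than drug selection of stable lines.

ZDHHC13 belongs to the DHHC-type family of palmitoyl acyltransferases. The FLAG tag allows the overexpressed protein to be detected by immunoblotting or immunofluorescence and captured by anti-FLAG immunoprecipitation. The associated publication concerns palmitoylation of TIM-3 in immune exhaustion and antitumor immunity, which suggests the construct was used to test candidate palmitoylating enzymes, although the record itself states only that it expresses human ZDHHC13.
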