Features (pLannotate 1.2.2; 17 found; start..end, strand, type, name):
     25..179     -  CDS            lacZα (fragment): LacZα fragment of β-galactosidase; lacZ fragment
    339..718     +  enhancer       CMV enhancer: human cytomegalovirus immediate early enhancer
    720..919     +  promoter       CMV promoter: human cytomegalovirus (CMV) immediate early promoter
    952..1017    +  CDS            3xFLAG: three tandem FLAG® epitope tags, followed by an enterokinase cleavage site
   1036..2901    +  CDS            ZDHHC13: ZDH13_HUMAN - Also known as HIP14L From Homo sapiens (Human).
   2924..2942    -  misc_feature   MCS (fragment): pUC18/19 multiple cloning site
   2943..3565    +  polyA_signal   hGH poly(A) signal: human growth hormone polyadenylation signal
   3594..3923    +  promoter       SV40 promoter: SV40 enhancer and early promoter
   3962..3980    -  promoter       T7 promoter: promoter for bacteriophage T7 RNA polymerase
   4018..4034    -  protein_bind   lac operator: The lac repressor binds to the lac operator to inhibit transcription in E. coli. This inhibition can be relieved by adding lactose or isopropyl-β-D-thiogalactopyranoside (IPTG). lac repressor encoded by lacI
   4042..4072    -  promoter       lac promoter: promoter for the E. coli lac operon
   4087..4108    -  protein_bind   CAP binding site: CAP binding activates transcription in the presence of cAMP. E. coli catabolite activator protein
   4121..4213    -  CDS            lacI (fragment): lac repressor; lacI; The lac repressor binds to the lac operator to inhibit transcription in E. coli. This inhibition can be relieved by adding lactose or isopropyl-β-D-thiogalactopyranoside (IPTG).
   4396..4984    -  rep_origin     ori: high-copy-number ColE1/pMB1/pBR322/pUC origin of replication
   5155..6015    -  CDS            AmpR: β-lactamase; bla; confers resistance to ampicillin, carbenicillin, and related antibiotics
   6016..6120    -  promoter       AmpR promoter: bla
   6147..6575    +  rep_origin     f1 ori (sequence partly withheld): f1 bacteriophage origin of replication; arrow indicates direction of (+) strand synthesis
>Addgene plasmid #231661 | Flag-ZDHHC13 | addgene full sequence | sequence record 465262 | Addgene NGS Result
AAATATTAACGCTTACAATTTCCATTCGCCATTCAGGCTGCGCAACTGTTGGGAAGGGCGATCGGTGCGG
GCCTCTTCGCTATTACGCCAGCTGGCGAAAGGGGGATGTGCTGCAAGGCGATTAAGTTGGGTAACGCCAG
GGTTTTCCCAGTCACGACGTTGTAAAACGACGGCCAGTGCCAAGCTGATCTATACATTGAATCAATATTG
GCAATTAGCCATATTAGTCATTGGTTATATAGCATAAATCAATATTGGCTATTGGCCATTGCATACGTTG
TATCTATATCATAATATGTACATTTATATTGGCTCATGTCCAATATGACCGCCATGTTGACATTGATTAT
TGACTAGTTATTAATAGTAATCAATTACGGGGTCATTAGTTCATAGCCCATATATGGAGTTCCGCGTTAC
ATAACTTACGGTAAATGGCCCGCCTGGCTGACCGCCCAACGACCCCCGCCCATTGACGTCAATAATGACG
TATGTTCCCATAGTAACGCCAATAGGGACTTTCCATTGACGTCAATGGGTGGAGTATTTACGGTAAACTG
CCCACTTGGCAGTACATCAAGTGTATCATATGCCAAGTCCGCCCCCTATTGACGTCAATGACGGTAAATG
GCCCGCCTGGCATTATGCCCAGTACATGACCTTACGGGACTTTCCTACTTGGCAGTACATCTACGTATTA
GTCATCGCTATTACCATGGTGATGCGGTTTTGGCAGTACACCAATGGGCGTGGATAGCGGTTTGACTCAC
GGGGATTTCCAAGTCTCCACCCCATTGACGTCAATGGGAGTTTGTTTTGGCACCAAAATCAACGGGACTT
TCCAAAATGTCGTAATAACCCCGCCCCGTTGACGCAAATGGGCGGTAGGCGTGTACGGTGGGAGGTCTAT
ATAAGCAGAGCTCGTTTAGTGAACCGTCAGAATTAACCATGGACTACAAAGACCATGACGGTGATTATAA
AGATCATGACATCGATTACAAGGATGACGATGACAAGCTTGCGGCCGCGAATTCAATGGAGGGGCCGGGG
CTGGGCTCGCAGTGCAGGAATCACAGCCATGGCCCCCACCCTCCAGGATTTGGTCGATATGGCATCTGTG
CACATGAAAACAAAGAACTTGCCAATGCAAGAGAAGCTCTTCCTCTTATAGAGGACTCTAGTAACTGTGA
CATTGTCAAAGCTACTCAATACGGAATTTTTGAACGATGTAAAGAGTTGGTAGAAGCAGGATATGATGTC
AGGCAACCAGATAAAGAAAATGTGTCGCTTCTTCATTGGGCTGCTATTAACAACAGACTGGATCTTGTAA
AGTTTTATATTTCAAAAGGTGCTGTTGTAGATCAGTTGGGTGGAGATTTAAATTCAACTCCTCTTCACTG
GGCCATCCGACAAGGACATTTACCTATGGTCATATTATTACTCCAGCATGGTGCAGACCCCACTCTTATT
GATGGAGAGGGATTCAGCAGCATCCACCTGGCAGTATTGTTTCAACACATGCCTATTATAGCATATCTCA
TCTCAAAGGGACAGAGTGTGAATATGACAGATGTAAATGGGCAGACACCTCTCATGTTATCAGCTCACAA
AGTAATTGGGCCAGAACCAACTGGATTTCTTTTAAAGTTTAATCCTTCTCTCAATGTGGTTGATAAAATA
CACCAAAACACTCCACTTCACTGGGCAGTTGCAGCAGGAAATGTTAATGCAGTTGATAAGCTTTTGGAAG
CTGGTTCTAGCCTGGATATCCAGAATGTTAAGGGAGAAACACCTCTTGATATGGCTCTACAAAACAAAAA
TCAGCTCATTATTCATATGCTAAAAACAGAAGCCAAAATGAGAGCCAACCAAAAGTTCAGACTTTGGAGG
TGGCTGCAGAAATGCGAGCTCTTCCTGCTGCTGATGCTTTCTGTGATTACCATGTGGGCTATTGGATACA
TATTGGACTTCAATTCAGATTCTTGGCTTTTAAAAGGATGTCTTCTAGTAACACTGTTTTTTCTGACATC
TTTGTTTCCAAGGTTCTTGGTTGGGTATAAGAACCTTGTATACTTACCAACAGCCTTTCTGCTAAGTTCT
GTTTTTTGGATATTTATGACTTGGTTCATCTTATTTTTTCCTGATTTAGCAGGAGCCCCTTTCTATTTCA
GTTTCATTTTCAGCATAGTAGCCTTTCTATACTTTTTCTATAAGACTTGGGCAACTGATCCAGGCTTCAC
TAAGGCTTCTGAAGAAGAAAAGAAAGTGAATATCATCACCCTTGCAGAAACTGGCTCTCTGGACTTCAGG
ACATTTTGTACATCATGTCTTATAAGGAAGCCATTAAGGTCACTCCACTGCCATGTATGCAACTGCTGTG
TGGCTCGATATGATCAACACTGCCTGTGGACTGGACGGTGCATAGGTTTTGGCAACCATCACTATTACAT
ATTCTTCTTGTTTTTCCTTTCCATGGTATGTGGCTGGATTATATATGGATCTTTCATCTATTTGTCCAGT
CATTGTGCCACAACATTCAAAGAAGATGGATTATGGACTTACCTCAATCAGATTGTGGCCTGTTCCCCTT
GGGTTTTATATATCTTGATGCTAGCAACTTTCCATTTCTCATGGTCAACATTTTTATTATTAAATCAACT
CTTTCAGATTGCCTTTCTGGGCCTGACCTCCCATGAGAGAATCAGCCTGCAGAAGCAGAGCAAGCATATG
AAACAGACGTTGTCCCTCAGGAAGACACCATACAATCTTGGATTCATGCAGAACCTGGCAGATTTCTTTC
AGTGTGGCTGCTTTGGCTTGGTGAAGCCCTGTGTGGTAGATTGGACATCACAGTATACCATGGTCTTTCA
CCCAGCCAGGGAGAAGGTTCTTCGCTCAGTATGAAGATCTGATATCGGTACCAGTCGACTCTAGAGGATC
CCGGGTGGCATCCCTGTGACCCCTCCCCAGTGCCTCTCCTGGCCCTGGAAGTTGCCACTCCAGTGCCCAC
CAGCCTTGTCCTAATAAAATTAAGTTGCATCATTTTGTCTGACTAGGTGTCCTTCTATAATATTATGGGG
TGGAGGGGGGTGGTATGGAGCAAGGGGCAAGTTGGGAAGACAACCTGTAGGGCCTGCGGGGTCTATTGGG
AACCAAGCTGGAGTGCAGTGGCACAATCTTGGCTCACTGCAATCTCCGCCTCCTGGGTTCAAGCGATTCT
CCTGCCTCAGCCTCCCGAGTTGTTGGGATTCCAGGCATGCATGACCAGGCTCAGCTAATTTTTGTTTTTT
TGGTAGAGACGGGGTTTCACCATATTGGCCAGGCTGGTCTCCAACTCCTAATCTCAGGTGATCTACCCAC
CTTGGCCTCCCAAATTGCTGGGATTACAGGCGTGAACCACTGCTCCCTTCCCTGTCCTTCTGATTTTAAA
ATAACTATACCAGCAGGAGGACGTCCAGACACAGCATAGGCTACCTGGCCATGCCCAACCGGTGGGACAT
TTGAGTTGCTTGCTTGGCACTGTCCTCTCATGCGTTGGGTCCACTCAGTAGATGCCTGTTGAATTGGGTA
CGCGGCCAGCTTGGCTGTGGAATGTGTGTCAGTTAGGGTGTGGAAAGTCCCCAGGCTCCCCAGCAGGCAG
AAGTATGCAAAGCATGCATCTCAATTAGTCAGCAACCAGGTGTGGAAAGTCCCCAGGCTCCCCAGCAGGC
AGAAGTATGCAAAGCATGCATCTCAATTAGTCAGCAACCATAGTCCCGCCCCTAACTCCGCCCATCCCGC
CCCTAACTCCGCCCAGTTCCGCCCATTCTCCGCCCCATGGCTGACTAATTTTTTTTATTTATGCAGAGGC
CGAGGCCGCCTCGGCCTCTGAGCTATTCCAGAAGTAGTGAGGAGGCTTTTTTGGAGGCCTAGGCTTTTGC
AAAAAGCTCCTCGAGGAACTGAAAAACCAGAAAGTTAATTCCCTATAGTGAGTCGTATTAAATTCGTAAT
CATGTCATAGCTGTTTCCTGTGTGAAATTGTTATCCGCTCACAATTCCACACAACATACGAGCCGGAAGC
ATAAAGTGTAAAGCCTGGGGTGCCTAATGAGTGAGCTAACTCACATTAATTGCGTTGCGCTCACTGCCCG
CTTTCCAGTCGGGAAACCTGTCGTGCCAGCTGCATTAATGAATCGGCCAACGCGCGGGGAGAGGCGGTTT
GCGTATTGGGCGCTCTTCCGCTTCCTCGCTCACTGACTCGCTGCGCTCGGTCGTTCGGCTGCGGCGAGCG
GTATCAGCTCACTCAAAGGCGGTAATACGGTTATCCACAGAATCAGGGGATAACGCAGGAAAGAACATGT
GAGCAAAAGGCCAGCAAAAGGCCAGGAACCGTAAAAAGGCCGCGTTGCTGGCGTTTTTCCATAGGCTCCG
CCCCCCTGACGAGCATCACAAAAATCGACGCTCAAGTCAGAGGTGGCGAAACCCGACAGGACTATAAAGA
TACCAGGCGTTTCCCCCTGGAAGCTCCCTCGTGCGCTCTCCTGTTCCGACCCTGCCGCTTACCGGATACC
TGTCCGCCTTTCTCCCTTCGGGAAGCGTGGCGCTTTCTCATAGCTCACGCTGTAGGTATCTCAGTTCGGT
GTAGGTCGTTCGCTCCAAGCTGGGCTGTGTGCACGAACCCCCCGTTCAGCCCGACCGCTGCGCCTTATCC
GGTAACTATCGTCTTGAGTCCAACCCGGTAAGACACGACTTATCGCCACTGGCAGCAGCCACTGGTAACA
GGATTAGCAGAGCGAGGTATGTAGGCGGTGCTACAGAGTTCTTGAAGTGGTGGCCTAACTACGGCTACAC
TAGAAGAACAGTATTTGGTATCTGCGCTCTGCTGAAGCCAGTTACCTTCGGAAAAAGAGTTGGTAGCTCT
TGATCCGGCAAACAAACCACCGCTGGTAGCGGTGGTTTTTTTGTTTGCAAGCAGCAGATTACGCGCAGAA
AAAAAGGATCTCAAGAAGATCCTTTGATCTTTTCTACGGGGTCTGACGCTCAGTGGAACGAAAACTCACG
TTAAGGGATTTTGGTCATGAGATTATCAAAAAGGATCTTCACCTAGATCCTTTTAAATTAAAAATGAAGT
TTTAAATCAATCTAAAGTATATATGAGTAAACTTGGTCTGACAGTTACCAATGCTTAATCAGTGAGGCAC
CTATCTCAGCGATCTGTCTATTTCGTTCATCCATAGTTGCCTGACTCCCCGTCGTGTAGATAACTACGAT
ACGGGAGGGCTTACCATCTGGCCCCAGTGCTGCAATGATACCGCGAGACCCACGCTCACCGGCTCCAGAT
TTATCAGCAATAAACCAGCCAGCCGGAAGGGCCGAGCGCAGAAGTGGTCCTGCAACTTTATCCGCCTCCA
TCCAGTCTATTAATTGTTGCCGGGAAGCTAGAGTAAGTAGTTCGCCAGTTAATAGTTTGCGCAACGTTGT
TGCCATTGCTACAGGCATCGTGGTGTCACGCTCGTCGTTTGGTATGGCTTCATTCAGCTCCGGTTCCCAA
CGATCAAGGCGAGTTACATGATCCCCCATGTTGTGCAAAAAAGCGGTTAGCTCCTTCGGTCCTCCGATCG
TTGTCAGAAGTAAGTTGGCCGCAGTGTTATCACTCATGGTTATGGCAGCACTGCATAATTCTCTTACTGT
CATGCCATCCGTAAGATGCTTTTCTGTGACTGGTGAGTACTCAACCAAGTCATTCTGAGAATAGTGTATG
CGGCGACCGAGTTGCTCTTGCCCGGCGTCAATACGGGATAATACCGCGCCACATAGCAGAACTTTAAAAG
TGCTCATCATTGGAAAACGTTCTTCGGGGCGAAAACTCTCAAGGATCTTACCGCTGTTGAGATCCAGTTC
GATGTAACCCACTCGTGCACCCAACTGATCTTCAGCATCTTTTACTTTCACCAGCGTTTCTGGGTGAGCA
AAAACAGGAAGGCAAAATGCCGCAAAAAAGGGAATAAGGGCGACACGGAAATGTTGAATACTCATACTCT
TCCTTTTTCAATATTATTGAAGCATTTATCAGGGTTATTGTCTCATGAGCGGATACATATTTGAATGTAT
TTAGAAAAATAAACAAATAGGGGTTCCGCGCACATTTCCCCGAAAAGTGCCACCTG
[124 nt withheld, positions 6147-6270]
C
[91 nt withheld, positions 6272-6362]
A
[49 nt withheld, positions 6364-6412]
CCTTTGACGTTGGAGTCCACGTTCTTT
[37 nt withheld, positions 6440-6476]
ACCCTATCTCGGTCTATTCTTTTGATTTATAAGGGATTTTGCCGATTTCGGCCTATTGGTTAAAAAATGA
GCTGATTTAACAAAAATTTAACGCGAATTTTAACA
